Addgene plasmid #22928: pAAV-E1.1-RFP
Depositing lab: Edward Callaway. Depositing organization: Salk Institute for Biological Studies. Publication: Short Promoters in Viral Vectors Drive Selective Expression in Mammalian Inhibitory Neurons, but do not Restrict Activity to Specific Inhibitory Cell-Types. Nathanson JL, Jappelli R, Scheeff ED, Manning G, Obata K, Brenner S, Callaway EM. Front Neural Circuits. 2009 Nov 9;3:19. doi: 10.3389/neuro.04.019.2009. eCollection 2009. PubMed 19949461.
Backbone
  Vector backbone: pAAV
  Backbone size w/o insert (bp): 4000
  Vector type: Mammalian Expression, AAV
Growth in bacteria
  Bacterial resistance: Ampicillin, 100 μg/mL
  Growth temperature: 37°C
  Growth strain: Stbl3
  Growth instructions: Stbl3
  Copy number: High Copy
Gene/Insert
  Gene/Insert name: E1.1 binding site from Scardigli et al., 2003 with minimal CMV
  Insert size (bp): 1800
  Cloning method: Restriction Enzyme
  Sequencing primers: 5′ Unknown; 3′ SP6
Terms and licenses: Academic/Nonprofit Terms; Industry Terms: Not Available to Industry
Depositor comments: This promoter sequence is largely artificial.
How to cite: pAAV-E1.1-RFP was a gift from Edward Callaway (Addgene plasmid # 22928 ; http://n2t.net/addgene:22928 ; RRID:Addgene_22928)
