[The description below was written by a language model from this plasmid's Addgene catalogue record and pLannotate feature annotations shown in this document.]
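Description:
pAAV-E1.1-RFP is an adeno-associated virus transfer plasmid for mammalian expression, built on a pAAV backbone in which the expression cassette is flanked by AAV2 inverted terminal repeats. The ITRs are the cis elements needed for replication and packaging of the intervening DNA into AAV particles when helper and capsid functions are supplied separately. In bacteria the plasmid is maintained by a high-copy ColE1/pUC-type origin and selected with ampicillin through the β-lactamase gene. An f1 origin and assorted fragments of M13, lacZα, lacI, rop and bom are backbone remnants with no role in the payload. The record lists a recombination-deficient strain for propagation, a common choice for keeping ITRs stable.

Between the ITRs, the regulatory region consists of the E1.1 binding site element placed upstream of a minimal CMV promoter; the depositor notes that this promoter is largely artificial. The E1.1 element itself is not annotated in the feature table, but the unannotated stretch between the left ITR and the minimal CMV promoter is where it would be expected to lie. Because the minimal promoter supplies only a core transcription start region, expression should depend mainly on factors that bind the upstream element. Transcription runs through a truncated human β-globin intron, which generally improves transcript processing and expression, into the DsRed-Express coding sequence, a rapidly maturing tetrameric red fluorescent protein, and ends at a bovine growth hormone polyadenylation signal. A reverse-oriented SP6 promoter downstream of the reporter serves as a sequencing primer site.

According to the associated publication title, the construct belongs to a study testing whether short promoters in viral vectors can drive selective expression in mammalian inhibitory neurons, with red fluorescence reporting the activity of the promoter.
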