Features (pLannotate 1.2.2; 19 found; start..end, strand, type, name):
      3..136     -  repeat_region  AAV2 ITR: inverted terminal repeat of adeno-associated virus serotype 2 inverted
    333..362     -  misc_feature   MCS (fragment): pBluescript multiple cloning site
    388..426     +  promoter       minimal CMV promoter: human cytomegalovirus (CMV) immediate early promoter
    485..960     +  intron         β-globin intron: internally truncated intron from human β-globin
   1041..1080    +  misc_feature   MCS (fragment): pBluescript multiple cloning site
   1097..1774    +  CDS            DsRed-Express: rapidly maturing tetrameric variant of DsRed fluorescent protein (Bevis and Glick, 2002) mammalian codon-optimized
   1804..1822    -  promoter       SP6 promoter: promoter for bacteriophage SP6 RNA polymerase
   1848..1959    +  polyA_signal   bGH poly(A) signal: bovine growth hormone polyadenylation signal
   2103..2230    +  repeat_region  AAV2 ITR (fragment): inverted terminal repeat of adeno-associated virus serotype 2 inverted
   2228..2300    +  CDS            lacZα (fragment): LacZα fragment of β-galactosidase; lacZ fragment
   2309..2662    +  CDS            M13 gene IV (fragment) (sequence partly withheld): pIV; IV; phage assembly
   2650..3105    +  rep_origin     f1 ori (sequence partly withheld): f1 bacteriophage origin of replication; arrow indicates direction of (+) strand synthesis
   3168..3571    +  CDS            M13 gene II (fragment) (sequence partly withheld): pII; II; replication
   3578..3677    -  misc_feature   bom (fragment): basis of mobility region from pBR322
   3779..3814    -  CDS            rop (fragment): Rop protein, which maintains plasmids at low copy number; rop
   3909..4013    +  promoter       AmpR promoter: bla
   4014..4874    +  CDS            AmpR: β-lactamase; bla; confers resistance to ampicillin, carbenicillin, and related antibiotics
   5045..5633    +  rep_origin     ori: high-copy-number ColE1/pMB1/pBR322/pUC origin of replication
   5816..4       +  CDS            lacI (fragment) (across the origin): lac repressor; lacI; The lac repressor binds to the lac operator to inhibit transcription in E. coli. This inhibition can be relieved by adding lactose or isopropyl-β-D-thiogalactopyranoside (IPTG).
>Addgene plasmid #22928 | pAAV-E1.1-RFP | depositor full sequence | sequence record 10512 | Author sequence
CAGCAGCTGCGCGCTCGCTCGCTCACTGAGGCCGCCCGGGCAAAGCCCGGGCGTCGGGCGACCTTTGGTC
GCCCGGCCTCAGTGAGCGAGCGAGCGCGCAGAGAGGGAGTGGCCAACTCCATCACTAGGGGTTCCTTGTA
GTTAATGATTAACCCGCCATGCTACTTATCTACGTAGCCATGCTCTAGAGGATCCTTCGAAAAGCTTGTA
TACGGCCGGCCACGCGTGGATCCTCATTCACGCCTAGAAGCAGAGATCCTCATTCACGCCTAGAAGCAGA
GATCCTCATTCACGCCTAGAAGCAGAGATCCTCATTCACGCCTAGAAGCAGAGATCCACTAGTTCTAGAG
CGGCCGCCACCGACGAGCTAGCGGCGCGATTAATTAAGGTAGGCGTGTACGGTGGGAGGTCTATATAAGC
AGAGCTGGTTTAGTGAACCGTCAGATCCGCTAGCGCGCCGAGCTCGGATCCTGAGAACTTCAGGGTGAGT
CTATGGGACCCTTGATGTTTTCTTTCCCCTTCTTTTCTATGGTTAAGTTCATGTCATAGGAAGGGGAGAA
GTAACAGGGTACACATATTGACCAAATCAGGGTAATTTTGCATTTGTAATTTTAAAAAATGCTTTCTTCT
TTTAATATACTTTTTTGTTTATCTTATTTCTAATACTTTCCCTAATCTCTTTCTTTCAGGGCAATAATGA
TACAATGTATCATGCCTCTTTGCACCATTCTAAAGAATAACAGTGATAATTTCTGGGTTAAGGCAATAGC
AATATTTCTGCATATAAATATTTCTGCATATAAATTGTAACTGATGTAAGAGGTTTCATATTGCTAATAG
CAGCTACAATCCAGCTACCATTCTGCTTTTATTTTATGGTTGGGATAAGGCTGGATTATTCTGAGTCCAA
GCTAGGCCCTTTTGCTAATCATGTTCATACCTCTTATCTTCCTCCCACAGCTCCTGGGCAACGTGCTGGT
CTGTGTGCTGGCCCATCACTTTGGCAAAGCACGTGAATTCGAAGATCTGGCCGCCTCGGCCTCTAGAACT
AGTGGATCCCCCGGGCTGCAGGAATTCGATGCTACCGGTCGCCACCATGGCCTCCTCCGAGGACGTCATC
AAGGAGTTCATGCGCTTCAAGGTGCGCATGGAGGGCTCCGTGAACGGCCACGAGTTCGAGATCGAGGGCG
AGGGCGAGGGCCGCCCCTACGAGGGCACCCAGACCGCCAAGCTGAAGGTGACCAAGGGCGGCCCCCTGCC
CTTCGCCTGGGACATCCTGTCCCCCCAGTTCCAGTACGGCTCCAAGGTGTACGTGAAGCACCCCGCCGAC
ATCCCCGACTACAAGAAGCTGTCCTTCCCCGAGGGCTTCAAGTGGGAGCGCGTGATGAACTTCGAGGACG
GCGGCGTGGTGACCGTGACCCAGGACTCCTCCCTGCAGGACGGCTCCTTCATCTACAAGGTGAAGTTCAT
CGGCGTGAACTTCCCCTCCGACGGCCCCGTAATGCAGAAGAAGACTATGGGCTGGGAGGCCTCCACCGAG
CGCCTGTACCCCCGCGACGGCGTGCTGAAGGGCGAGATCCACAAGGCCCTGAAGCTGAAGGACGGCGGCC
ACTACCTGGTGGAGTTCAAGTCCATCTACATGGCCAAGAAGCCCGTGCAGCTGCCCGGCTACTACTACGT
GGACTCCAAGCTGGACATCACCTCCCACAACGAGGACTACACCATCGTGGAGCAGTACGAGCGCGCCGAG
GGCCGCCACCACCTGTTCCTGTAGAGTTTAAACCGTACGGGAAACGGCCCTATTCTATAGTGTCACCTAA
ATGCTAGAGCTCGCTGATCAGCCTCGACTGTGCCTTCTAGTTGCCAGCCATCTGTTGTTTGCCCCTCCCC
CGTGCCTTCCTTGACCCTGGAAGGTGCCACTCCCACTGTCCTTTCCTAATAAAATGAGGAAATTGCATCG
CATTGTCTGAGTAGGTGTCATTCTATTCTGGGGGGTGGGGTGGGGCAGGACAGCAAGGGGGAGGATTGGG
AAGACAATAGCGCGGCCGCTCTAGAGCATGGCTACGTAGATAAGTAGCATGGCGGGTTAATCATTAACTA
CAAGGAACCCCTAGTGATGGAGTTGGCCACTCCCTCTCTGCGCGCTCGCTCGCTCACTGAGGCCGGGCGA
CCAAAGGTCGCCCGACGCCCGGGCTTTGCCCGGGCGGCCTCAGTGAGCGAGCGAGCGCGCCAGCTGGCGT
AATAGCGAAGAGGCCCGCACCGATCGCCCTTCCCAACAGTTGCGCAGCCTGAATGGCGAATGGAATTCCA
GACGATTGAGCGTCAAAATGTAGGTATTTCCATGAGCGTTTTTCCT
[38 nt withheld, positions 2357-2394]
C
[378 nt withheld, positions 2396-2773]
C
[91 nt withheld, positions 2775-2865]
A
[49 nt withheld, positions 2867-2915]
CCTTTGACGTTGGAGTCCACGTTCTTT
[37 nt withheld, positions 2943-2979]
ACCCTATCTCGGTCTATTCTTTTGATTTATAAGGGATTTTGCCGATTTCGGCCTATTGGTTAAAAAATGA
GCTGATTTAACAAAAATTTAACGCGAATTTTAACAAAAT
[37 nt withheld, positions 3089-3125]
T
[100 nt withheld, positions 3127-3226]
CTCAGGCAATGACCTGATAGCCTTTGTAG
[69 nt withheld, positions 3256-3324]
T
[44 nt withheld, positions 3326-3369]
ACCTACACATTACTCA
[44 nt withheld, positions 3386-3429]
TTGCGTTGAAATAAAGGCTTCTCCC
[83 nt withheld, positions 3455-3537]
TTCTTTGCCTTGCCTGTATGATTTATTGGATGTTGGAATTCCTGATGCGGTATTTTCTCCTTACGCATCT
GTGCGGTATTTCACACCGCATATGGTGCACTCTCAGTACAATCTGCTCTGATGCCGCATAGTTAAGCCAG
CCCCGACACCCGCCAACACCCGCTGACGCGCCCTGACGGGCTTGTCTGCTCCCGGCATCCGCTTACAGAC
AAGCTGTGACCGTCTCCGGGAGCTGCATGTGTCAGAGGTTTTCACCGTCATCACCGAAACGCGCGAGACG
AAAGGGCCTCGTGATACGCCTATTTTTATAGGTTAATGTCATGATAATAATGGTTTCTTAGACGTCAGGT
GGCACTTTTCGGGGAAATGTGCGCGGAACCCCTATTTGTTTATTTTTCTAAATACATTCAAATATGTATC
CGCTCATGAGACAATAACCCTGATAAATGCTTCAATAATATTGAAAAAGGAAGAGTATGAGTATTCAACA
TTTCCGTGTCGCCCTTATTCCCTTTTTTGCGGCATTTTGCCTTCCTGTTTTTGCTCACCCAGAAACGCTG
GTGAAAGTAAAAGATGCTGAAGATCAGTTGGGTGCACGAGTGGGTTACATCGAACTGGATCTCAACAGCG
GTAAGATCCTTGAGAGTTTTCGCCCCGAAGAACGTTTTCCAATGATGAGCACTTTTAAAGTTCTGCTATG
TGGCGCGGTATTATCCCGTATTGACGCCGGGCAAGAGCAACTCGGTCGCCGCATACACTATTCTCAGAAT
GACTTGGTTGAGTACTCACCAGTCACAGAAAAGCATCTTACGGATGGCATGACAGTAAGAGAATTATGCA
GTGCTGCCATAACCATGAGTGATAACACTGCGGCCAACTTACTTCTGACAACGATCGGAGGACCGAAGGA
GCTAACCGCTTTTTTGCACAACATGGGGGATCATGTAACTCGCCTTGATCGTTGGGAACCGGAGCTGAAT
GAAGCCATACCAAACGACGAGCGTGACACCACGATGCCTGTAGCAATGGCAACAACGTTGCGCAAACTAT
TAACTGGCGAACTACTTACTCTAGCTTCCCGGCAACAATTAATAGACTGGATGGAGGCGGATAAAGTTGC
AGGACCACTTCTGCGCTCGGCCCTTCCGGCTGGCTGGTTTATTGCTGATAAATCTGGAGCCGGTGAGCGT
GGGTCTCGCGGTATCATTGCAGCACTGGGGCCAGATGGTAAGCCCTCCCGTATCGTAGTTATCTACACGA
CGGGGAGTCAGGCAACTATGGATGAACGAAATAGACAGATCGCTGAGATAGGTGCCTCACTGATTAAGCA
TTGGTAACTGTCAGACCAAGTTTACTCATATATACTTTAGATTGATTTAAAACTTCATTTTTAATTTAAA
AGGATCTAGGTGAAGATCCTTTTTGATAATCTCATGACCAAAATCCCTTAACGTGAGTTTTCGTTCCACT
GAGCGTCAGACCCCGTAGAAAAGATCAAAGGATCTTCTTGAGATCCTTTTTTTCTGCGCGTAATCTGCTG
CTTGCAAACAAAAAAACCACCGCTACCAGCGGTGGTTTGTTTGCCGGATCAAGAGCTACCAACTCTTTTT
CCGAAGGTAACTGGCTTCAGCAGAGCGCAGATACCAAATACTGTCCTTCTAGTGTAGCCGTAGTTAGGCC
ACCACTTCAAGAACTCTGTAGCACCGCCTACATACCTCGCTCTGCTAATCCTGTTACCAGTGGCTGCTGC
CAGTGGCGATAAGTCGTGTCTTACCGGGTTGGACTCAAGACGATAGTTACCGGATAAGGCGCAGCGGTCG
GGCTGAACGGGGGGTTCGTGCACACAGCCCAGCTTGGAGCGAACGACCTACACCGAACTGAGATACCTAC
AGCGTGAGCTATGAGAAAGCGCCACGCTTCCCGAAGGGAGAAAGGCGGACAGGTATCCGGTAAGCGGCAG
GGTCGGAACAGGAGAGCGCACGAGGGAGCTTCCAGGGGGAAACGCCTGGTATCTTTATAGTCCTGTCGGG
TTTCGCCACCTCTGACTTGAGCGTCGATTTTTGTGATGCTCGTCAGGGGGGCGGAGCCTATGGAAAAACG
CCAGCAACGCGGCCTTTTTACGGTTCCTGGCCTTTTGCTGGCCTTTTGCTCACATGTTCTTTCCTGCGTT
ATCCCCTGATTCTGTGGATAACCGTATTACCGCCTTTGAGTGAGCTGATACCGCTCGCCGCAGCCGAACG
ACCGAGCGCAGCGAGTCAGTGAGCGAGGAAGCGGAAGAGCGCCCAATACGCAAACCGCCTCTCCCCGCGC
GTTGGCCGATTCATTAATG
