>Addgene plasmid #22928 | pAAV-E1.1-RFP | addgene partial sequence | sequence record 28807 | 22928 with hBglob-intron-R 5'-GGTGCAAAGAGGCATGATAC
AAGAAGAGATTAGGGAAGTATTAGAAATAAGATAAACAAAAAAGTATATTAAAAGAAGAAAGCATTTTTT
AAAATTACAAATGCAAAATTACCCTGATTTGGTCAATATGTGTACCCTGTTACTTCTCCCCTTCCTATGA
CATGAACTTAACCATAGAAAAGAAGGGGAAAGAAAACATCAAGGGTCCCATAGACTCACCCTGAAGTTCT
CAGGATCCGAGCTCGGCGCGCTAGCGGATCTGACGGTTCACTAAACCAGCTCTGCTTATATAGACCTCCC
ACCGTACACGCCTACCTTAATTAATCGCGCCGCTAGCTCGTCGGTGGCGGCCGCTCTAGAACTAGTGGAT
CTCTGCTTCTAGGCGTGAATGAGGATCTCTGCTTCTAGGCGTGAATGAGGATCTCTGCTTCTAGGCGTGA
ATGAGGATCTCTGCTTCTAGGCGTGAATGAGGATCCACGCGTGGCCGGCCGTATACAAGCTTTTCGAAGG
ATCCTCTAGAGCATGGCTACGTAGATAAGTAGCATGGCGGGTTAATCATTAACTACAAGGAACCCCTAGT
GATGGAGTTGGCCACT
