>Addgene plasmid #22928 | pAAV-E1.1-RFP | addgene partial sequence | sequence record 28808 | 22928 with dsRed1-N
GGTCACCTTCAGCTTGGCGGTCTGGGTGCCCTCGTAGGGGCGGCCCTCGCCCTCGCCCTCGATCTCGAAC
TCGTGGCCGTTCACGGAGCCCTCCATGCGCACCTTGAAGCGCATGAACTCCTTGATGACGTCCTCGGAGG
AGGCCATGGTGGCGACCGGTAGCATCGAATTCCTGCAGCCCGGGGGATCCACTAGTTCTAGAGGCCGAGG
CGGCCAGATCTTCGAATTCACGTGCTTTGCCAAAGTGATGGGCCAGCACACAGACCAGCACGTTGCCCAG
GAGCTGTGGGAGGAAGATAAGAGGTATGAACATGATTAGCAAAAGGGCCTAGCTTGGACTCAGAATAATC
CAGCCTTATCCCAACCATAAAATAAAAGCAGAATGGTAGCTGGATTGTAGCTGCTATTAGCAATATGAAA
CCTCTTACATCAGTTACAATTTATATGCAGAAATATTTATATGCAGAAATATTGCTATTGCCTTAACCCA
GAAATTATCACTGTTATTCTTTAGAATGGTGCAAAGAGGCATGATACATTGTATCATTATTGCCCTGAAA
GAAAGAGATTAGGGAAAGTATTAGAAATAAGATAAACAAAAAAGTATATTAAAAGAAGAAAGCATTTTTT
AAAATTACAAATGCAAAATTACCCTGATTTGGTCAATATGTGTACCCTGTTACTTCTCCCCTTCCTATGA
CATGAACTTAACCATAGAAAAGAAGGGGAAAGAAAACATCAAGGGTCCCATAGA
